Addgene plasmid #68641: pMpGWB313
Purpose: (Empty Backbone) Gateway binary vector designed for transgenic research with Marchantia polymorpha as well as other plants
Depositing lab: Takayuki Kohchi. Depositing organization: Kyoto University, Graduate School of Biostudies. Publication: Development of Gateway Binary Vector Series with Four Different Selection Markers for the Liverwort Marchantia polymorpha. Ishizaki K, Nishihama R, Ueda M, Inoue K, Ishida S, Nishimura Y, Shikanai T, Kohchi T. PLoS One. 2015 Sep 25;10(9):e0138876. doi: 10.1371/journal.pone.0138876. eCollection 2015. PONE-D-15-25288 PubMed 26406247.
Backbone
  Vector backbone: pMpGWB300
  Backbone manufacturer: Kohchi Lab., Kyoto University
  Backbone size (bp): 10455
  Modifications to backbone: MpEF1alpha promoter and glucocorticoid receptor (GR) coding sequence are cloned upstream and downstream of the Gateway cassette, respectively.
  Vector type: Plant Expression
  Promoter: MpEF1alpha promoter
  Selectable markers: Chlorsulfuron
  Tag / fusion protein: Glucocorticoid receptor (GR) (C terminal on insert)
Growth in bacteria
  Bacterial resistance: Chloramphenicol and Spectinomycin, 25 & 50 μg/mL
  Growth temperature: 37°C
  Growth strain: DB3.1
  Copy number: High Copy
Gene/Insert
  Cloning method: Gateway Cloning
Resource information
  A portion of this plasmid was derived from a plasmid made by: The Gateway cassette was provided by Tsuyoshi Nakagawa at Shimane University, Japan.
Terms and licenses: Academic/Nonprofit Terms; Industry Terms: Not Available to Industry
How to cite: pMpGWB313 was a gift from Takayuki Kohchi (Addgene plasmid # 68641 ; http://n2t.net/addgene:68641 ; RRID:Addgene_68641)
