[The description below was written by a language model from this plasmid's Addgene catalogue record and pLannotate feature annotations shown in this document.]
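Description:
pMpGWB313 is an empty Gateway destination binary vector for Agrobacterium-mediated transformation of the liverwort Marchantia polymorpha, and is also usable in other plants. It derives from the pMpGWB300 backbone. A high-copy ColE1/pUC-type origin with a bom site supports replication in E. coli. The pVS1 oriV, RepA and StaA functions provide replication and stable maintenance in Agrobacterium. An aadA gene on the backbone confers bacterial spectinomycin/streptomycin resistance. The unrecombined Gateway cassette adds chloramphenicol resistance and carries the ccdB toxin gene, which is why the empty vector is propagated in the ccdB-tolerant strain DB3.1.

Between the nopaline-type right and left T-DNA borders lie two plant units. The first is the expression cassette. According to the catalogue record, the MpEF1alpha promoter sits upstream of the attR1–CmR–ccdB–attR2 cassette. The promoter is not annotated in the feature table but presumably occupies the unannotated region before attR1. Immediately after attR2 comes a fragment of the rat glucocorticoid receptor (Nr3c1) coding sequence, followed by the NOS terminator. An LR reaction with an entry clone replaces the ccdB cassette with a gene of interest, giving a constitutively expressed protein fused at its C terminus to GR. Such GR fusions are generally used to make a protein's activity, typically nuclear entry of a transcription factor, inducible by a glucocorticoid such as dexamethasone.

The second unit is the plant selectable marker. It is an acetolactate synthase gene, matched by the annotation to tobacco SURB, driven by an enhanced CaMV 35S promoter and ended by the CaMV poly(A) signal. It confers chlorsulfuron resistance. The annotated sequence is 14,768 nt, larger than the backbone size listed in the catalogue, consistent with the added promoter, Gateway cassette and GR elements.
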