Features (pLannotate 1.2.2; 28 found; start..end, strand, type, name):
     54..78      -  misc_feature   RB T-DNA repeat: right border repeat from nopaline C58 T-DNA
    144..298     -  CDS            lacZα (fragment): LacZα fragment of β-galactosidase; lacZ fragment
   2057..2181    +  protein_bind   attR1: mutant version of attR; recombination site for the Gateway® LR reaction LR Clonase™
   2218..2248    +  promoter       lac UV5 promoter: E. coli lac promoter with an "up" mutation
   2273..2301    +  promoter       cat promoter (fragment): promoter of the E. coli cat gene encoding chloramphenicol acetyltransferase
   2302..2961    +  CDS            CmR: chloramphenicol acetyltransferase; cat; confers resistance to chloramphenicol
   3140..3298    +  CDS            ccdA (fragment): CCDA_ECO57 - Also known as H, letA. Experimental evidence at protein level: Swiss-Prot protein existence level 1. Antitoxin component of a type II toxin-antitoxin (TA) system which inhibits the post-segregational killing (PSK) of plasmid-free cells, also referred to as a plasmid addiction system. Binds to and blocks the activity of CcdB; will also remove bound CcdB protein from the CcdB-GyrA complex by forming a CcdA-CcdB complex, a process termed rejuvenation. Functions as a transcriptional corepressor for the ccdAB operon, repression also requires CcdB (By similarity). From Escherichia coli
   3303..3605    +  CDS            ccdB: CCDB_ECOLI - Also known as G, letB, letD. Experimental evidence at protein level: Swiss-Prot protein existence level 1. Toxic component of a type II toxin-antitoxin (TA) system, functioning in plasmid maintainence. Responsible for the post- segregational killing (PSK) of plasmid-free cells, also referred to as a plasmid addiction system. Half-life of over 2 hours. Cell killing by CcdB is accompanied by filamentation, defects in chromosome and plasmid segregation, defects in cell division, formation of anucleate cells, decreased DNA synthesis and plasmid loss. Interferes with the activity of DN
   3649..3773    -  protein_bind   attR2: mutant version of attR; recombination site for the Gateway® LR reaction LR Clonase™
   3784..4656    +  CDS            Nr3c1 (fragment): GCR_RAT - Also known as Grl. Experimental evidence at protein level: Swiss-Prot protein existence level 1. [Isoform A]: Has transcriptional activation and repression activity. Mediates glucocorticoid-induced apoptosis. Promotes accurate chromosome segregation during mitosis. May act as a tumor suppressor. May play a negative role in adipogenesis through the regulation of lipolytic and antilipogenic gene expression. From Rattus norvegicus (Rat).
   4675..4927    +  terminator     NOS terminator: nopaline synthase terminator and poly(A) signal
   4983..5005    -  protein_bind   lac operator (fragment): The lac repressor binds to the lac operator to inhibit transcription in E. coli. This inhibition can be relieved by adding lactose or isopropyl-β-D-thiogalactopyranoside (IPTG). lac repressor encoded by lacI
   5009..5039    -  promoter       lac promoter: promoter for the E. coli lac operon
   5054..5075    -  protein_bind   CAP binding site: CAP binding activates transcription in the presence of cAMP. E. coli catabolite activator protein
   5160..5335    -  polyA_signal   CaMV poly(A) signal: cauliflower mosaic virus polyadenylation signal
   5346..7091    -  CDS            ALS SURB (fragment): ILVB2_TOBAC - Experimental evidence at protein level: Swiss-Prot protein existence level 1. From Nicotiana tabacum (Common tobacco).
   7419..8095    -  promoter       CaMV 35S promoter (enhanced): cauliflower mosaic virus 35S promoter with a duplicated enhancer region
   8290..8314    -  misc_feature   LB T-DNA repeat: left border repeat from nopaline C58 T-DNA
   8573..8596    +  promoter       Pc promoter (fragment): intI1 (promoter lies within the coding sequence); class 1 integron promoter
   8772..8828    +  CDS            GmR (fragment): gentamycin acetyltransferase; aacC1; confers resistance to gentamycin
   8839..9626    +  CDS            SmR (fragment): aminoglycoside adenylyltransferase (Murphy, 1985); aadA; confers resistance to spectinomycin and streptomycin
   9872..10460   +  rep_origin     ori: high-copy-number ColE1/pMB1/pBR322/pUC origin of replication
  10646..10786   -  misc_feature   bom: basis of mobility region from pBR322
  10888..10927   -  CDS            rop (fragment): Rop protein, which maintains plasmids at low copy number; rop
  11130..11324   -  rep_origin     pVS1 oriV: origin of replication for the Pseudomonas plasmid pVS1 (Heeb et al., 2000)
  11390..12463   -  CDS            pVS1 RepA: replication protein from the Pseudomonas plasmid pVS1 (Heeb et al., 2000)
  12892..13521   -  CDS            pVS1 StaA: stability protein from the Pseudomonas plasmid pVS1 (Heeb et al., 2000)
  14081..14482   -  CDS            Y4CG_SINFN (fragment): Protein inferred from homology: Swiss-Prot protein existence level 3. From Sinorhizobium fredii (strain NBRC 101917 / NGR234).
>Addgene plasmid #68641 | pMpGWB313 | depositor full sequence | sequence record 121635 | pMpGWB313 sequence 14768 bps
TTTCACGCCCTTTTAAATATCCGATTATTCTAATAAACGCTCTTTTCTCTTAGGTTTACCCGCCAATATA
TCCTGTCAAACACTGATAGTTTAAACTGAAGGCGGGAAACGACAATCTGATCCAAGCTCAAGCTGCTCTA
GCATTCGCCATTCAGGCTGCGCAACTGTTGGGAAGGGCGATCGGTGCGGGCCTCTTCGCTATTACGCCAG
CTGGCGAAAGGGGGATGTGCTGCAAGGCGATTAAGTTGGGTAACGCCAGGGTTTTCCCAGTCACGACGTT
GTAAAACGACGGCCAGTGCCAAGCTTGGCCCGGGCAAATGAGTCACACACATTGTTGAGAGACATATCAA
AATAACTCAATTGTAAGGTAAGTTGATAGATTTCCCAGTTAAATGCATTATTTTAACAATATTTGTATCT
CAAATTTTCAAAATCATATCAAATTTGCAGATCTTGATGATGATTCACAACTCTGTCTTCGATTTTTGAT
TGTTAACGGGTATCGATATTTGGGTAACTTAAAAAGAATTTGCTAAAGATCTTAAAAAACAGATTAAAAA
AACCTTTCAAAATAGCTAATCCTTTAAATCCGTTTCACAATATAATGCTCATTGATGATAATCGAAAAGA
TTCCATTTTAAAGTGCATATAAATTGCTTAATTATCTCTTTCTGTCTCGTAATATTTTGTTCTCTCCTAT
TGGATCGGACCCGCATCTTCTCGATCAGTTCACTATACTAATATTTGGTCAACTTCAAGAGAGATTAGAA
CTTCGTTCTCCAAAGTGTAAAGGCCGACAAGCAGAAAAGGAAACTTCAATCAGAAGCCTTCTAGGTTTTC
CCGCGTCCCAAAAAGCGAAGGGAGGACGGGGAGGACGGTGAGGCCAGAAGAAGAAAGCAACAGTAAAATC
TCATGTGATTGCGTGCATGTCATGGATCTATGGGATGCTAGTCCACCGTTTGGAAGTATGTGCAGAAGGA
GAAAGGCGCGGGAGGCCAAAAGCGACTTCGGCCACCTCTCTACTTTCTAGAAAGTTTGCTCGCAGCTTGT
AATAAGCGCGGAAAAGGTACTCGAAAAACCGGAGCAATCGGTGTGGTATCAGCAGTCGGGTTCGCTAAAC
CTACGTCTTCTTATTTTGGAATGTTAAATTGAAAGGGCGTGCCGGCCCTAAGCACGGACGATGTGACAGA
CGGAGGAGTGTGAGCAATTCGGATGACGATGCTGGCCGGCAGTCACGACAAAGAGTCCGAAGGGGCATGG
ACAGGGCAATATATAAATGGAAAAGAGGCTTTGAATATTCCTAACCCTTCGTCGTCGGCCTCCCAACTTG
CCCTCGCATGCTGAATTGGCCGCCTATCTGCGAATGGCCGGCCGCCGACCCTAAGTCGCAATAACTTGAA
CGGAGCCGATGCAAAGTCCTTATCGAACGCTCGTTATTATAAACGGGGCAGACCTAGGTATTTAATTATA
TCAAAACCCTCCGCAATTTCGCTAATCATTCCCTAATTTCTTCTACTTTGGCGTCTAGTGCTGTGGTCGC
GCTTGCTCTCAAAGCTCGCTGGGAGGCAGTGGAGCGTCTGGCTTAAAATCGATCGCCGCAACCCTAGAGT
TCCTTTCACTTCTTTCTCTCTTGCGTGGAGAGCATCGACATCGAAGAGCTGCATCTTGTCTTCTGGTATG
CGCCTTGTGCCCTCGTCTCTGTACGTCGTTACGATTGCTCGATATTGTGATTGTCTAGACCTGAAACCCG
ACTGGAGCTTTTACGTGGTGTCGATTGGGGCCTCGAGCGAGTGATTTTTTAGGTTCGTTTTAGCCAAGTA
CATCCCACTTTGGTCAGTCCTGTTATCTCGGTAAGGTGTTCAGTTCGGTCTCTGGTGCGGAGGTGCCTCG
TAAGTTTCCTGCATGATAGATTTGTCTATCCTTGACTTGAAGAGGAGTCGAAGGTCAGCGAGGTTGGCTG
TGTGCTATGGACGTCGGTGCTCCTTGGTTCCGTGCTTCTATGGGTGTTGCCTCAACAGTATTGATGTGCC
TGCAGAAAGGTTGACTAGAGTTATCAACAAGTTTGTACAAAAAAGCTGAACGAGAAACGTAAAATGATAT
AAATATCAATATATTAAATTAGATTTTGCATAAAAAACAGACTACATAATACTGTAAAACACAACATATC
CAGTCACTATGGCGGCCCCTCGAGGGGCCGCATTAGGCACCCCAGGCTTTACACTTTATGCTTCCGGCTC
GTATAATGTGTGGATTTTGAGTTAGGATCCGGCGAGATTTTCAGGAGCTAAGGAAGCTAAAATGGAGAAA
AAAATCACTGGATATACCACCGTTGATATATCCCAATGGCATCGTAAAGAACATTTTGAGGCATTTCAGT
CAGTTGCTCAATGTACCTATAACCAGACCGTTCAGCTGGATATTACGGCCTTTTTAAAGACCGTAAAGAA
AAATAAGCACAAGTTTTATCCGGCCTTTATTCACATTCTTGCCCGCCTGATGAATGCTCATCCGGAATTC
CGTATGGCAATGAAAGACGGTGAGCTGGTGATATGGGATAGTGTTCACCCTTGTTACACCGTTTTCCATG
AGCAAACTGAAACGTTTTCATCGCTCTGGAGTGAATACCACGACGATTTCCGGCAGTTTCTACACATATA
TTCGCAAGATGTGGCGTGTTACGGTGAAAACCTGGCCTATTTCCCTAAAGGGTTTATTGAGAATATGTTT
TTCGTCTCAGCCAATCCCTGGGTGAGTTTCACCAGTTTTGATTTAAACGTGGCCAATATGGACAACTTCT
TCGCCCCCGTTTTCACCATGGGCAAATATTATACGCAAGGCGACAAGGTGCTGATGCCGCTGGCGATTCA
GGTTCATCATGCCGTCTGTGATGGCTTCCATGTCGGCAGAATGCTTAATGAATTACAACAGTACTGCGAT
GAGTGGCAGGGCGGGGCGTAAAGATCTGGATCCGGCTTACTAAAAGCCAGATAACAGTATGCGTATTTGC
GCGCTGATTTTTGCGGTATAAGAATATATACTGATATGTATACCCGAAGTATGTCAAAAAGAGGTGTGCT
ATGAAGCAGCGTATTACAGTGACAGTTGACAGCGACAGCTATCAGTTGCTCAAGGCATATATGATGTCAA
TATCTCCGGTCTGGTAAGCACAACCATGCAGAATGAAGCCCGTCGTCTGCGTGCCGAACGCTGGAAAGCG
GAAAATCAGGAAGGGATGGCTGAGGTCGCCCGGTTTATTGAAATGAACGGCTCTTTTGCTGACGAGAACA
GGGACTGGTGAAATGCAGTTTAAGGTTTACACCTATAAAAGAGAGAGCCGTTATCGTCTGTTTGTGGATG
TACAGAGTGATATTATTGACACGCCCGGGCGACGGATGGTGATCCCCCTGGCCAGTGCACGTCTGCTGTC
AGATAAAGTCTCCCGTGAACTTTACCCGGTGGTGCATATCGGGGATGAAAGCTGGCGCATGATGACCACC
GATATGGCCAGTGTGCCGGTCTCCGTTATCGGGGAAGAAGTGGCTGATCTCAGCCACCGCGAAAATGACA
TCAAAAACGCCATTAACCTGATGTTCTGGGGAATATAAATGTCAGGCTCCCTTATACACAGCCAGTCTGC
AGGTCGACCATAGTGACTGGATATGTTGTGTTTTACAGTATTATGTAGTCTGTTTTTTATGCAAAATCTA
ATTTAATATATTGATATTTATATCATTTTACGTTTCTCGTTCAGCTTTCTTGTACAAAGTGGTTGATAAC
AGCATGGCTAGTGAAGCTCGAAAAACAAAGAAAAAAATCAAAGGGATTCAGCAAGCCACTGCAGGAGTCT
CACAAGACACTTCGGAAAATCCTAACAAAACAATAGTTCCTGCAGCATTACCACAGCTCACCCCTACCTT
GGTGTCACTGCTGGAGGTGATTGAACCCGAGGTGTTGTATGCAGGATATGATAGCTCTGTTCCAGATTCA
GCATGGAGAATTATGACCACACTCAACATGTTAGGTGGGCGTCAAGTGATTGCAGCAGTGAAATGGGCAA
AGGCGATACCAGGCTTCAGAAACTTACACCTGGATGACCAAATGACCCTGCTACAGTACTCATGGATGTT
TCTCATGGCATTTGCCCTGGGTTGGAGATCATACAGACAATCAAGTGGAAACCTGCTCTGCTTTGCTCCT
GATCTGATTATTAATGAGCAGAGAATGTCTCTACCCTGCATGTATGACCAATGTAAACACATGCTGTTTG
TCTCCTCTGAATTACAAAGATTGCAGGTATCCTATGAAGAGTATCTCTGTATGAAAACCTTACTGCTTCT
CTCCTCAGTTCCTAAGGAAGGTCTGAAGAGCCAAGAGTTATTTGATGAGATTCGAATGACTTATATCAAA
GAGCTAGGAAAAGCCATCGTCAAAAGGGAAGGGAACTCCAGTCAGAACTGGCAACGGTTTTACCAACTGA
CAAAACTTCTGGACTCCATGCATGAGGTGGTTGAGAATCTCCTTACCTACTGCTTCCAGACATTTTTGGA
TAAGACCATGAGTATTGAATTCCCAGAGATGTTAGCTGAAATCATCACTAATCAGATACCAAAATATTCA
AATGGAAATATCAAGAAGCTGCTGTTTCATCAAAAATAGAGCTCGAATTTCCCCGATCGTTCAAACATTT
GGCAATAAAGTTTCTTAAGATTGAATCCTGTTGCCGGTCTTGCGATGATTATCATATAATTTCTGTTGAA
TTACGTTAAGCATGTAATAATTAACATGTAATGCATGACGTTATTTATGAGATGGGTTTTTATGATTAGA
GTCCCGCAATTATACATTTAATACGCGATAGAAAACAAAATATAGCGCGCAAACTAGGATAAATTATCGC
GCGCGGTGTCATCTATGTTACTAGATCGGGAATTGGTTCCGGAACCAATTCGTAATCATGGTCATAGCTG
TTTCCTGTGTGAAATTGTTATCCGCTCACAATTCCACACAACATACGAGCCGGAAGCATAAAGTGTAAAG
CCTGGGGTGCCTAATGAGTGAGCTAACTCACATTAGGCTGAATTAGGCGCGCCTATTTCTGAATTCAACA
CATTGCGGACGTTTTTAATGTACTGAATTAACGCCGAATTAATTCGGGGGATCTGGATTTTAGTACTGGA
TTTTGGTTTTAGGAATTAGAAATTTTATTGATAGAAGTATTTTACAAATACAAATACATACTAAGGGTTT
CTTATATGCTCAACACATGAGCGAAACCCTATAGGAACCCTAAATTCCCTTATCTGGGAACTACTCACAC
ATTATTATGGAGAAACTCGAAGTTAGTATATAGTCCTTCCATCACCCTCTGTGATAATCTCCTTAAAACT
TGCTCCCCCAGGAATCATAGGCAGAACGTGCTCCTGGTGGGGAACTATCACATCCAGTAAATAAGGACCG
GGAGAATCTAGCATAGTTTGAATTGCTGCTCTTAGTTCATCCTTCTTCACCACACGCGCATTTGGCACCT
TGAAACCGTCTGCAACTGTACAGAAGTCGGGGTAGATCTGCTCCTCGTGATCTGGATCACCTAAGTAAGT
ATGTGCTCTGTTGGCCTTGTAGAATCTATCCTCCAATTGTACGACCATTCCTAGATGTTGGTTGTTTAAG
ATCATGATCTTCACGGGTAACTTCTCCACAAAAATTGTAGCCAACTCCTGTACGTTCATCACAAAGCTAC
CATCGCCATCGATGTCGATCACAGGAATATCTGGTTGAGTTGCGGCAGCCCCCAAAGCAGAAGGAAGTCC
GAATCCCATGGCTCCAAGACCTCCAGATGTCAACCAACGCCGCGGTTCGTTGTACTTGAACCACTGGGCT
GCCCACATTTGATGTTGGCCAACACCAGTAGATATGATGGCATTTCCACCAGTGAGTTCGTACAGCGTCT
GTATGGCAGATTGAGGAGCAATGGCATCCTCGAATACGGGAAACTTCATTGGCCATTTCTGCTTTTGTTC
TTCTAGTTCTGCCACCCAGTTGGAGAAGTCGAAAGTCCTCTTTTGACTCTTCAAGAGGGCATTGATTTCA
CTTAGCGCAGGTTTCACATCAGCACACATGGACACATGGGGCTGTTTGTTCTTTCCAATTTCAGCAGGGT
CAATATCGATATGAACGATGCTGGACCTGCTAGCAAAAGTCTCCAGTTTACCAGTCACTCGATCGTCGAA
ACGCACTCCAAATGCCAACAACAGATCTGCTTGGTCCACGGCGTAGTTGGCGTAAACAGTTCCATGCATT
CCAAGCATTTTCAAACTTAATGGATCAGACTCGGGATACGCTCCCAAACCCATTAAAGTCGATGTGATAG
GAATTCCGGTAAGCTCGACAAATTCCCTCAACTCTTCGCTGGCGTGATTGCAACCTCCTCCAGAATACAC
TACAGGCTTCTTAGAACTAGAAATGAGTCTTATAATCTGCTCGATTAACGTTGGTTCCGGTGGCCGAGGC
AGTCGTTGTAAGTAGCCCTTCAGTTGCATTGGCTGAGACCAATCTGGAATAGCCATTTGCTGTTGCACGT
CCTTGGGAATATCTACCAAGACTGGGCCCGGCCTACCTGAAGCTGCCAAAAAGAAAGCCTCCCTGATTAC
GCGAGGGATGTCATCAATGTTCATAACAAGGTAATTGTGCTTGGTGATCGATCTCGTAACCTCCACAATT
GGAGTTTCTTGAAAAGCATCGGTACCAATCATCCTACTGGATACTTGACCTGTAATGGCCACTAGTGGCA
CACTGTCCAAGAGGGCATCAGCGAGCCCGGTAACAAGATTGGTCGCTCCAGGACCGGATGTGGCTATACA
AACCCCTACTCGTCCAGACGATTTAGCATAACCTTCAGCAGCGAAAATCTCCCCCTGCTCGTGGCGACAG
AGAATGTTGCGGATGCTGCTGGAACGTGTAAGAGCCTGGTGAATCTCCATAGACGCTCCGCCGGGATAAG
CGAACACCGTTCTAATCCCTTCTCGCTCAAGAGCCTCCACCAAAATGTCGGCTCCTTTGCGGGGCTCGTC
ATCCTTGTAGCGAGACTGAAAGTCGGACGGGGTTGGTGCAACGAGTGACTTCCCGCTGCTAAGCCGTGGT
CCACTCACATCGACTGCAGACTGGATCTTCTCGCTAACAGCTTGGGCTTTCACTTCCAGTGAACGCTCAG
TCTTCCGAGAGGTGTTGTATGCATGTCCCCTCAGAGCGGCTCCCGAGAAGAAACCACTCCTCACCTTTAG
CTCTTTAGCTCCCTTGCAACAAGACCTTGCCGATGGCTGCACCTTCTCCAGGCTCGCTATGCTCAAAGGC
ACAGCTGCGCATCCACTAATTGACGCCATGCTCGAGAGAGATAGATTTGTAGAGAGAGACTGGTGATTTC
AGCGTGTCCTCTCCAAATGAAATGAACTTCCTTATATAGAGGAAGGGTCTTGCGAAGGATAGTGGGATTG
TGCGTCATCCCTTACGTCAGTGGAGATATCACATCAATCCACTTGCTTTGAAGACGTGGTTGGAACGTCT
TCTTTTTCCACGATGCTCCTCGTGGGTGGGGGTCCATCTTTGGGACCACTGTCGGCAGAGGCATCTTGAA
CGATAGCCTTTCCTTTATCGCAATTATGGCATTTGTAGGTGCCACCTTCCTTTTCTACTGTCCTTTTGAT
GAAGTGACAGATAGCTGGGCAATGGAATCCGAGGAGGTTTCCCGATATTACCCTTTGTTGAAAAGTCTCA
ATAGCCCTTTGGTCTTCTGAGACTGTATCTTTGATATTCTTGGAGTAGACGAGAGTGTCGTGCTCCACCA
TGTTCACATCAATCCACTTGCTTTGAAGACGTGGTTGGAACGTCTTCTTTTTCCACGATGCTCCTCGTGG
GTGGGGGTCCATCTTTGGGACCACTGTCGGCAGAGGCATCTTGAACGATAGCCTTTCCTTTATCGCAATG
ATGGCATTTGTAGGTGCCACCTTCCTTTTCTACTGTCCTTTTGATGAAGTGACAGATAGCTGGGCAATGG
AATCCGAGGAGGTTTCCCGATATTACCCTTTGTTGAAAAGTCTCAATAGCCCTTTGGTCTTCTGAGACTG
TATCTTTGATATTCTTGGAGTAGACGAGAGTGTCGTGCTCCACCATGTTGGCAAGCTGCTCTAGCCAATA
CGCAAACCGAATTCAGAAATAAATTCAGCCTAATTCGGCGTTAATTCAGTACATTAAAAACGTCCGCAAT
GTGTTATTAAGTTGTCTAAGCGTCAATTTGTTTACACCACAATATATCCTGCCACCAGCCAGCCAACAGC
TCCCCGACCGGCAGCTCGGCACAAAATCACCACTCGATACAGGCAGCCCATCAGTCCGGGACGGCGTCAG
CGGGAGAGCCGTTGTAAGGCGGCAGACTTTGCTCATGTTACCGATGCTATTCGGAAGAACGGCAACTAAG
CTGCCGGGTTTGAAACACGGATGATCTCGCGGAGGGTAGCATGTTGATTGTAACGATGACAGAGCGTTGC
TGCCTGTGATCAATTCGGGCACGAACCCAGTGGACATAAGCCTGTTCGGTTCGTAAGCTGTAATGCAAGT
AGCGTATGCGCTCACGCAACTGGTCCAGAACCTTGACCGAACGCAGCGGTGGTAACGGCGCAGTGGCGGT
TTTCATGGCTTGTTATGACTGTTTTTTTGGGGTACAGTCTATGCCTCGGGCATCCAAGCAGCAAGCGCGT
TACGCCGTGGGTCGATGTTTGATGTTATGGAGCAGCAACGATGTTACGCAGCAGGGCAGTCGCCCTAAAA
CAAAGTTAAACATCATGGGGGAAGCGGTGATCGCCGAAGTATCGACTCAACTATCAGAGGTAGTTGGCGT
CATCGAGCGCCATCTCGAACCGACGTTGCTGGCCGTACATTTGTACGGCTCCGCAGTGGATGGCGGCCTG
AAGCCACACAGTGATATTGATTTGCTGGTTACGGTGACCGTAAGGCTTGATGAAACAACGCGGCGAGCTT
TGATCAACGACCTTTTGGAAACTTCGGCTTCCCCTGGAGAGAGCGAGATTCTCCGCGCTGTAGAAGTCAC
CATTGTTGTGCACGACGACATCATTCCGTGGCGTTATCCAGCTAAGCGCGAACTGCAATTTGGAGAATGG
CAGCGCAATGACATTCTTGCAGGTATCTTCGAGCCAGCCACGATCGACATTGATCTGGCTATCTTGCTGA
CAAAAGCAAGAGAACATAGCGTTGCCTTGGTAGGTCCAGCGGCGGAGGAACTCTTTGATCCGGTTCCTGA
ACAGGATCTATTTGAGGCGCTAAATGAAACCTTAACGCTATGGAACTCGCCGCCCGACTGGGCTGGCGAT
GAGCGAAATGTAGTGCTTACGTTGTCCCGCATTTGGTACAGCGCAGTAACCGGCAAAATCGCGCCGAAGG
ATGTCGCTGCCGACTGGGCAATGGAGCGCCTGCCGGCCCAGTATCAGCCCGTCATACTTGAAGCTAGACA
GGCTTATCTTGGACAAGAAGAAGATCGCTTGGCCTCGCGCGCAGATCAGTTGGAAGAATTTGTCCACTAC
GTGAAAGGCGAGATCACCAAGGTAGTCGGCAAATAATGTCTAGCTAGAAATTCGTTCAAGCCGACGCCGC
TTCGCGGCGCGGCTTAACTCAAGCGTTAGATGCACTAAGCACATAATTGCTCACAGCCAAACTATCAGGT
CAAGTCTGCTTTTATTATTTTTAAGCGTGCATAATAAGCCCTACACAAATTGGGAGATATATCATGCATG
ACCAAAATCCCTTAACGTGAGTTTTCGTTCCACTGAGCGTCAGACCCCGTAGAAAAGATCAAAGGATCTT
CTTGAGATCCTTTTTTTCTGCGCGTAATCTGCTGCTTGCAAACAAAAAAACCACCGCTACCAGCGGTGGT
TTGTTTGCCGGATCAAGAGCTACCAACTCTTTTTCCGAAGGTAACTGGCTTCAGCAGAGCGCAGATACCA
AATACTGTCCTTCTAGTGTAGCCGTAGTTAGGCCACCACTTCAAGAACTCTGTAGCACCGCCTACATACC
TCGCTCTGCTAATCCTGTTACCAGTGGCTGCTGCCAGTGGCGATAAGTCGTGTCTTACCGGGTTGGACTC
AAGACGATAGTTACCGGATAAGGCGCAGCGGTCGGGCTGAACGGGGGGTTCGTGCACACAGCCCAGCTTG
GAGCGAACGACCTACACCGAACTGAGATACCTACAGCGTGAGCTATGAGAAAGCGCCACGCTTCCCGAAG
GGAGAAAGGCGGACAGGTATCCGGTAAGCGGCAGGGTCGGAACAGGAGAGCGCACGAGGGAGCTTCCAGG
GGGAAACGCCTGGTATCTTTATAGTCCTGTCGGGTTTCGCCACCTCTGACTTGAGCGTCGATTTTTGTGA
TGCTCGTCAGGGGGGCGGAGCCTATGGAAAAACGCCAGCAACGCGGCCTTTTTACGGTTCCTGGCCTTTT
GCTGGCCTTTTGCTCACATGTTCTTTCCTGCGTTATCCCCTGATTCTGTGGATAACCGTATTACCGCCTT
TGAGTGAGCTGATACCGCTCGCCGCAGCCGAACGACCGAGCGCAGCGAGTCAGTGAGCGAGGAAGCGGAA
GAGCGCCTGATGCGGTATTTTCTCCTTACGCATCTGTGCGGTATTTCACACCGCATATGGTGCACTCTCA
GTACAATCTGCTCTGATGCCGCATAGTTAAGCCAGTATACACTCCGCTATCGCTACGTGACTGGGTCATG
GCTGCGCCCCGACACCCGCCAACACCCGCTGACGCGCCCTGACGGGCTTGTCTGCTCCCGGCATCCGCTT
ACAGACAAGCTGTGACCGTCTCCGGGAGCTGCATGTGTCAGAGGTTTTCACCGTCATCACCGAAACGCGC
GAGGCAGGGTGCCTTGATGTGGGCGCCGGCGGTCGAGTGGCGACGGCGCGGCTTGTCCGCGCCCTGGTAG
ATTGCCTGGCCGTAGGCCAGCCATTTTTGAGCGGCCAGCGGCCGCGATAGGCCGACGCGAAGCGGCGGGG
CGTAGGGAGCGCAGCGACCGAAGGGTAGGCGCTTTTTGCAGCTCTTCGGCTGTGCGCTGGCCAGACAGTT
ATGCACAGGCCAGGCGGGTTTTAAGAGTTTTAATAAGTTTTAAAGAGTTTTAGGCGGAAAAATCGCCTTT
TTTCTCTTTTATATCAGTCACTTACATGTGTGACCGGTTCCCAATGTACGGCTTTGGGTTCCCAATGTAC
GGGTTCCGGTTCCCAATGTACGGCTTTGGGTTCCCAATGTACGTGCTATCCACAGGAAAGAGACCTTTTC
GACCTTTTTCCCCTGCTAGGGCAATTTGCCCTAGCATCTGCTCCGTACATTAGGAACCGGCGGATGCTTC
GCCCTCGATCAGGTTGCGGTAGCGCATGACTAGGATCGGGCCAGCCTGCCCCGCCTCCTCCTTCAAATCG
TACTCCGGCAGGTCATTTGACCCGATCAGCTTGCGCACGGTGAAACAGAACTTCTTGAACTCTCCGGCGC
TGCCACTGCGTTCGTAGATCGTCTTGAACAACCATCTGGCTTCTGCCTTGCCTGCGGCGCGGCGTGCCAG
GCGGTAGAGAAAACGGCCGATGCCGGGATCGATCAAAAAGTAATCGGGGTGAACCGTCAGCACGTCCGGG
TTCTTGCCTTCTGTGATCTCGCGGTACATCCAATCAGCTAGCTCGATCTCGATGTACTCCGGCCGCCCGG
TTTCGCTCTTTACGATCTTGTAGCGGCTAATCAAGGCTTCACCCTCGGATACCGTCACCAGGCGGCCGTT
CTTGGCCTTCTTCGTACGCTGCATGGCAACGTGCGTGGTGTTTAACCGAATGCAGGTTTCTACCAGGTCG
TCTTTCTGCTTTCCGCCATCGGCTCGCCGGCAGAACTTGAGTACGTCCGCAACGTGTGGACGGAACACGC
GGCCGGGCTTGTCTCCCTTCCCTTCCCGGTATCGGTTCATGGATTCGGTTAGATGGGAAACCGCCATCAG
TACCAGGTCGTAATCCCACACACTGGCCATGCCGGCCGGCCCTGCGGAAACCTCTACGTGCCCGTCTGGA
AGCTCGTAGCGGATCACCTCGCCAGCTCGTCGGTCACGCTTCGACAGACGGAAAACGGCCACGTCCATGA
TGCTGCGACTATCGCGGGTGCCCACGTCATAGAGCATCGGAACGAAAAAATCTGGTTGCTCGTCGCCCTT
GGGCGGCTTCCTAATCGACGGCGCACCGGCTGCCGGCGGTTGCCGGGATTCTTTGCGGATTCGATCAGCG
GCCGCTTGCCACGATTCACCGGGGCGTGCTTCTGCCTCGATGCGTTGCCGCTGGGCGGCCTGCGCGGCCT
TCAACTTCTCCACCAGGTCATCACCCAGCGCCGCGCCGATTTGTACCGGGCCGGATGGTTTGCGACCGCT
CACGCCGATTCCTCGGGCTTGGGGGTTCCAGTGCCATTGCAGGGCCGGCAGACAACCCAGCCGCTTACGC
CTGGCCAACCGCCCGTTCCTCCACACATGGGGCATTCCACGGCGTCGGTGCCTGGTTGTTCTTGATTTTC
CATGCCGCCTCCTTTAGCCGCTAAAATTCATCTACTCATTTATTCATTTGCTCATTTACTCTGGTAGCTG
CGCGATGTATTCAGATAGCAGCTCGGTAATGGTCTTGCCTTGGCGTACCGCGTACATCTTCAGCTTGGTG
TGATCCTCCGCCGGCAACTGAAAGTTGACCCGCTTCATGGCTGGCGTGTCTGCCAGGCTGGCCAACGTTG
CAGCCTTGCTGCTGCGTGCGCTCGGACGGCCGGCACTTAGCGTGTTTGTGCTTTTGCTCATTTTCTCTTT
ACCTCATTAACTCAAATGAGTTTTGATTTAATTTCAGCGGCCAGCGCCTGGACCTCGCGGGCAGCGTCGC
CCTCGGGTTCTGATTCAAGAACGGTTGTGCCGGCGGCGGCAGTGCCTGGGTAGCTCACGCGCTGCGTGAT
ACGGGACTCAAGAATGGGCAGCTCGTACCCGGCCAGCGCCTCGGCAACCTCACCGCCGATGCGCGTGCCT
TTGATCGCCCGCGACACGACAAAGGCCGCTTGTAGCCTTCCATCCGTGACCTCAATGCGCTGCTTAACCA
GCTCCACCAGGTCGGCGGTGGCCCATATGTCGTAAGGGCTTGGCTGCACCGGAATCAGCACGAAGTCGGC
TGCCTTGATCGCGGACACAGCCAAGTCCGCCGCCTGGGGCGCTCCGTCGATCACTACGAAGTCGCGCCGG
CCGATGGCCTTCACGTCGCGGTCAATCGTCGGGCGGTCGATGCCGACAACGGTTAGCGGTTGATCTTCCC
GCACGGCCGCCCAATCGCGGGCACTGCCCTGGGGATCGGAATCGACTAACAGAACATCGGCCCCGGCGAG
TTGCAGGGCGCGGGCTAGATGGGTTGCGATGGTCGTCTTGCCTGACCCGCCTTTCTGGTTAAGTACAGCG
ATAACCTTCATGCGTTCCCCTTGCGTATTTGTTTATTTACTCATCGCATCATATACGCAGCGACCGCATG
ACGCAAGCTGTTTTACTCAAATACACATCACCTTTTTAGACGGCGGCGCTCGGTTTCTTCAGCGGCCAAG
CTGGCCGGCCAGGCCGCCAGCTTGGCATCAGACAAACCGGCCAGGATTTCATGCAGCCGCACGGTTGAGA
CGTGCGCGGGCGGCTCGAACACGTACCCGGCCGCGATCATCTCCGCCTCGATCTCTTCGGTAATGAAAAA
CGGTTCGTCCTGGCCGTCCTGGTGCGGTTTCATGCTTGTTCCTCTTGGCGTTCATTCTCGGCGGCCGCCA
GGGCGTCGGCCTCGGTCAATGCGTCCTCACGGAAGGCACCGCGCCGCCTGGCCTCGGTGGGCGTCACTTC
CTCGCTGCGCTCAAGTGCGCGGTACAGGGTCGAGCGATGCACGCCAAGCAGTGCAGCCGCCTCTTTCACG
GTGCGGCCTTCCTGGTCGATCAGCTCGCGGGCGTGCGCGATCTGTGCCGGGGTGAGGGTAGGGCGGGGGC
CAAACTTCACGCCTCGGGCCTTGGCGGCCTCGCGCCCGCTCCGGGTGCGGTCGATGATTAGGGAACGCTC
GAACTCGGCAATGCCGGCGAACACGGTCAACACCATGCGGCCGGCCGGCGTGGTGGTGTCGGCCCACGGC
TCTGCCAGGCTACGCAGGCCCGCGCCGGCCTCCTGGATGCGCTCGGCAATGTCCAGTAGGTCGCGGGTGC
TGCGGGCCAGGCGGTCTAGCCTGGTCACTGTCACAACGTCGCCAGGGCGTAGGTGGTCAAGCATCCTGGC
CAGCTCCGGGCGGTCGCGCCTGGTGCCGGTGATCTTCTCGGAAAACAGCTTGGTGCAGCCGGCCGCGTGC
AGTTCGGCCCGTTGGTTGGTCAAGTCCTGGTCGTCGGTGCTGACGCGGGCATAGCCCAGCAGGCCAGCGG
CGGCGCTCTTGTTCATGGCGTAATGTCTCCGGTTCTAGTCGCAAGTATTCTACTTTATGCGACTAAAACA
CGCGACAAGAAAACGCCAGGAAAAGGGCAGGGCGGCAGCCTGTCGCGTAACTTAGGACTTGTGCGACATG
TCGTTTTCAGAAGACGGCTGCACTGAACGTCAGAAGCCGACTGCACTATAGCAGCGGAGGGGTTGGATCA
AAGTACTTTGATCCCGAGGGGAACCCTGTGGTTGGCATGCACATACAAATGGACGAACGGATAAACCT
