>Addgene plasmid #68641 | pMpGWB313 | addgene partial sequence | sequence record 152537 | CAT-R 5'-GCAACTGACTGAAATGCCTC-3'
TATCAACGGTGGTATATCCAGTGATTTTTTTCTCCATTTTAGCTTCCTTAGCTCCTGAAAATCTCGACGG
ATCCTAACTCAAAATCCACACATTATACGAGCCGGAAGCATAAAGTGTAAAGCCTGGGGTGCCTAATGCG
GCCCCTCGAGGGGCCGCCATAGTGACTGGATATGTTGTGTTTTACAGTATTATGTAGTCTGTTTTTTATG
CAAAATCTAATTTAATATATTGATATTTATATCATTTTACGTTTCTCGTTCAGCTTTTTTGTACAAACTT
GTTGATAACTCTAGTCAACCTTTCTGCAGGCACATCAATACTGTTGAGGCAACACCCATAGAAGCACGGA
ACCAAGGAGCACCGACGTCCATAGCACACAGCCAACCTCGCTGACCTTCGACTCCTCTTCAAGTCAAGGA
TAGACAAATCTATCATGCAGGAAACTTACGAGGCACCTCCGCACCAGAGACCGAACTGAACACCTTACCG
AGATAACAGGACTGACCAAAGTGGGATGTACTTGGCTAAAACGAACCTAAAAAATCACTCGCTCGAGGCC
CCAATCGACACCACGTAAAAGCTCCAGTCGGGTTTCAGGTCTAGACAATCACAATATCGAGCAATCGTAA
CGACGTACAGAGACGAGGGCACAAGGCGCATACCAGAAGACAAGATGCAGCTCTTCGATGTCGATGCTCT
CCACGCAAGAGAGAAAGAAGTGAAAGGAACTCTAGGGTTGCGGCGATCGATTTTAAGCCAGACGCTCCAC
TGCCTCCCAGCGAGCTT
