>Addgene plasmid #68641 | pMpGWB313 | addgene partial sequence | sequence record 152538 | ccdB-Fwd 5'-GCATGATGACCACCGATATG-3'
GTGGCTGATCTCAGCCACCGCGAAAATGACATCAAAAACGCCATTAACCTGATGTTCTGGGGAATATAAA
TGTCAGGCTCCCTTATACACAGCCAGTCTGCAGGTCGACCATAGTGACTGGATATGTTGTGTTTTACAGT
ATTATGTAGTCTGTTTTTTATGCAAAATCTAATTTAATATATTGATATTTATATCATTTTACGTTTCTCG
TTCAGCTTTCTTGTACAAAGTGGTTGATAACAGCATGGCTAGTGAAGCTCGAAAAACAAAGAAAAAAATC
AAAGGGATTCAGCAAGCCACTGCAGGAGTCTCACAAGACACTTCGGAAAATCCTAACAAAACAATAGTTC
CTGCAGCATTACCACAGCTCACCCCTACCTTGGTGTCACTGCTGGAGGTGATTGAACCCGAGGTGTTGTA
TGCAGGATATGATAGCTCTGTTCCAGATTCAGCATGGAGAATTATGACCACACTCAACATGTTAGGTGGG
CGTCAAGTGATTGCAGCAGTGAAATGGGCAAAGGCGATACCAGGCTTCAGAAACTTACACCTGGATGACC
AAATGACCCTGCTACAGTACTCATGGATGTTTCTCATGGCATTTGCCCTGGGTTGGAGATCATACAGACA
ATCAAGTGGAAACCTGCTCTGCTTTGCTCCTGATCTGATTATTAATGAGCAGAGAATGTCTCTACCCTGC
ATGTATGACCAATGTAA
